Addgene plasmid #171383: U6-BbsI-DR_CMV-minidCas13X.1-REPAIRv2-BGHpA_CMV-EGFP-BGHpA
Purpose: Expression vector for encoding a human codon-optimized minidCas13X.1-REPAIRv2 driven by CMV promoter,EGFP driven by CMV promoter and U6-driven crRNAs cloning site.
Depositing lab: Hui Yang. Publication: Programmable RNA editing with compact CRISPR-Cas13 systems from uncultivated microbes. Xu C, Zhou Y, Xiao Q, He B, Geng G, Wang Z, Cao B, Dong X, Bai W, Wang Y, Wang X, Zhou D, Yuan T, Huo X, Lai J, Yang H. Nat Methods. 2021 May;18(5):499-506. doi: 10.1038/s41592-021-01124-4. Epub 2021 May 3. PubMed 33941935.
Backbone
  Vector backbone: pCX539
  Vector type: Mammalian Expression
Growth in bacteria
  Bacterial resistance: Ampicillin, 100 μg/mL
  Growth temperature: 37°C
  Growth strain: DH5alpha
  Copy number: High Copy
Gene/Insert
  Gene/Insert name: humanized minidCas13X.1-REPAIRv2 (alt names: minidCas13X.1-REPAIRv2; QQ113)
  Species: Synthetic
  Promoter: CMV, U6
  Tag / fusion protein: HA (C terminal on backbone)
  Cloning method: Restriction Enzyme; 5′ cloning site Unknown (unknown if destroyed); 3′ cloning site Unknown (unknown if destroyed)
Terms and licenses: Academic/Nonprofit Terms; Industry Terms: Not Available to Industry
How to cite: U6-BbsI-DR_CMV-minidCas13X.1-REPAIRv2-BGHpA_CMV-EGFP-BGHpA was a gift from Hui Yang (Addgene plasmid # 171383 ; http://n2t.net/addgene:171383 ; RRID:Addgene_171383)
