[The description below was written by a language model from this plasmid's Addgene catalogue record and pLannotate feature annotations shown in this document.]
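Description:
U6-BbsI-DR_CMV-minidCas13X.1-REPAIRv2-BGHpA_CMV-EGFP-BGHpA is a 7,358 nt mammalian expression plasmid built on the pCX539 backbone that puts all components of a compact Cas13-based RNA base editor on one vector. In bacteria it is maintained through a high-copy ColE1/pUC-type origin and selected with ampicillin via the bla gene under its own promoter. No mammalian selection marker is annotated, which is consistent with use by transient transfection.

The plasmid carries three expression units in the same orientation. A human U6 RNA polymerase III promoter drives the crRNA cassette. As the name indicates, this provides BbsI sites for inserting a spacer next to the Cas13X.1 direct repeat, although these short elements are not annotated in the feature table. Downstream, a CMV enhancer/promoter followed by a chimeric β-globin/immunoglobulin intron drives the human codon-optimized, synthetic minidCas13X.1-REPAIRv2 fusion. By its name this is a truncated, catalytically inactive Cas13X.1, and it corresponds to the unannotated stretch after the intron. It is joined to an ADAR2-type adenosine deaminase domain, detected by the annotation tool as an Adarb1 fragment, and ends in a C-terminal HA epitope tag and a bGH polyadenylation signal. The short "FAPα2" hit just before the deaminase is probably a linker-sequence match rather than a functional part. A second CMV enhancer/promoter drives EGFP with its own bGH poly(A) signal, which marks transfected cells.

In use, the crRNA directs the dead Cas13 fusion to a chosen transcript, where the deaminase converts adenosine to inosine. This gives programmable A-to-I RNA editing in mammalian cells, and edited populations can be identified or sorted by EGFP fluorescence.
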