Features (pLannotate 1.2.2; 15 found; start..end, strand, type, name):
     14..118     +  promoter       AmpR promoter: bla
    119..979     +  CDS            AmpR: β-lactamase; bla; confers resistance to ampicillin, carbenicillin, and related antibiotics
   1150..1738    +  rep_origin     ori: high-copy-number ColE1/pMB1/pBR322/pUC origin of replication
   1832..2072    +  promoter       U6 promoter: RNA polymerase III promoter for human U6 snRNA
   2173..2550    +  enhancer       CMV enhancer: human cytomegalovirus immediate early enhancer
   2552..2751    +  promoter       CMV promoter: human cytomegalovirus (CMV) immediate early promoter
   2846..2978    +  intron         chimeric intron: chimera between introns from human β-globin and immunoglobulin heavy chain genes
   4418..4443    +  CDS            FAPα2 (fragment): fluorogen-activating protein composed of a dimer of the L5-MG single-chain antibody fragment (Szent-Gyorgyi et al., 2008) binds malachite green derivatives to produce red fluorescence
   4448..5602    +  CDS            Adarb1 (fragment): RED1_RAT - Also known as Red1. Experimental evidence at protein level: Swiss-Prot protein existence level 1. Catalyzes the hydrolytic deamination of adenosine to inosine in double-stranded RNA (dsRNA) referred to as A-to-I RNA editing. This may affect gene expression and function in a number of ways that include mRNA translation by changing codons and hence the amino acid sequence of proteins; pre-mRNA splicing by altering splice site recognition sequences; RNA stability by changing sequences involved in nuclease recognition; genetic stability in the case of RNA virus genomes by changing seque
   5603..5629    +  CDS            HA: HA (human influenza hemagglutinin) epitope tag
   5663..5774    +  polyA_signal   bGH poly(A) signal: bovine growth hormone polyadenylation signal
   5879..6182    +  enhancer       CMV enhancer: human cytomegalovirus immediate early enhancer
   6183..6386    +  promoter       CMV promoter: human cytomegalovirus (CMV) immediate early promoter
   6415..7134    +  CDS            EGFP: the original enhanced GFP (Yang et al., 1996) mammalian codon-optimized
   7141..7252    +  polyA_signal   bGH poly(A) signal: bovine growth hormone polyadenylation signal
>Addgene plasmid #171383 | U6-BbsI-DR_CMV-minidCas13X.1-REPAIRv2-BGHpA_CMV-EGFP-BGHpA | addgene full sequence | sequence record 337350 | Addgene NGS Result
TCTATGGAAGCTTCGCGGAACCCCTATTTGTTTATTTTTCTAAATACATTCAAATATGTATCCGCTCATG
AGACAATAACCCTGATAAATGCTTCAATAATATTGAAAAAGGAAGAGTATGAGTATTCAACATTTCCGTG
TCGCCCTTATTCCCTTTTTTGCGGCATTTTGCCTTCCTGTTTTTGCTCACCCAGAAACGCTGGTGAAAGT
AAAAGATGCTGAAGATCAGTTGGGTGCACGAGTGGGTTACATCGAACTGGATCTCAACAGCGGTAAGATC
CTTGAGAGTTTTCGCCCCGAAGAACGTTTTCCAATGATGAGCACTTTTAAAGTTCTGCTATGTGGCGCGG
TATTATCCCGTATTGACGCCGGGCAAGAGCAACTCGGTCGCCGCATACACTATTCTCAGAATGACTTGGT
TGAGTACTCACCAGTCACAGAAAAGCATCTTACGGATGGCATGACAGTAAGAGAATTATGCAGTGCTGCC
ATAACCATGAGTGATAACACTGCGGCCAACTTACTTCTGACAACGATCGGAGGACCGAAGGAGCTAACCG
CTTTTTTGCACAACATGGGGGATCATGTAACTCGCCTTGATCGTTGGGAACCGGAGCTGAATGAAGCCAT
ACCAAACGACGAGCGTGACACCACGATGCCTGTAGCAATGGCAACAACGTTGCGCAAACTATTAACTGGC
GAACTACTTACTCTAGCTTCCCGGCAACAATTAATAGACTGGATGGAGGCGGATAAAGTTGCAGGACCAC
TTCTGCGCTCGGCCCTTCCGGCTGGCTGGTTTATTGCTGATAAATCTGGAGCCGGTGAGCGTGGGTCTCG
CGGTATCATTGCAGCACTGGGGCCAGATGGTAAGCCCTCCCGTATCGTAGTTATCTACACGACGGGGAGT
CAGGCAACTATGGATGAACGAAATAGACAGATCGCTGAGATAGGTGCCTCACTGATTAAGCATTGGTAAC
TGTCAGACCAAGTTTACTCATATATACTTTAGATTGATTTAAAACTTCATTTTTAATTTAAAAGGATCTA
GGTGAAGATCCTTTTTGATAATCTCATGACCAAAATCCCTTAACGTGAGTTTTCGTTCCACTGAGCGTCA
GACCCCGTAGAAAAGATCAAAGGATCTTCTTGAGATCCTTTTTTTCTGCGCGTAATCTGCTGCTTGCAAA
CAAAAAAACCACCGCTACCAGCGGTGGTTTGTTTGCCGGATCAAGAGCTACCAACTCTTTTTCCGAAGGT
AACTGGCTTCAGCAGAGCGCAGATACCAAATACTGTTCTTCTAGTGTAGCCGTAGTTAGGCCACCACTTC
AAGAACTCTGTAGCACCGCCTACATACCTCGCTCTGCTAATCCTGTTACCAGTGGCTGCTGCCAGTGGCG
ATAAGTCGTGTCTTACCGGGTTGGACTCAAGACGATAGTTACCGGATAAGGCGCAGCGGTCGGGCTGAAC
GGGGGGTTCGTGCACACAGCCCAGCTTGGAGCGAACGACCTACACCGAACTGAGATACCTACAGCGTGAG
CTATGAGAAAGCGCCACGCTTCCCGAAGGGAGAAAGGCGGACAGGTATCCGGTAAGCGGCAGGGTCGGAA
CAGGAGAGCGCACGAGGGAGCTTCCAGGGGGAAACGCCTGGTATCTTTATAGTCCTGTCGGGTTTCGCCA
CCTCTGACTTGAGCGTCGATTTTTGTGATGCTCGTCAGGGGGGCGGAGCCTATGGAAAAACGCCAGCAAC
GCGGCCTTTTTACGGTTCCTGGCCTTTTGCTGGCCTTTTGCTCACATGTTCTTTCCTGCGTTATCCCCTG
ATTCTCTCGAGGAGGGCCTATTTCCCATGATTCCTTCATATTTGCATATACGATACAAGGCTGTTAGAGA
GATAATTGGAATTAATTTGACTGTAAACACAAAGATATTAGTACAAAATACGTGACGTAGAAAGTAATAA
TTTCTTGGGTAGTTTGCAGTTTTAAAATTATGTTTTAAAATGGACTATCATATGCTTACCGTAACTTGAA
AGTATTTCGATTTCTTGGCTTTATATATCTTGTGGAAAGGACGAAACACCGGGGTCTTCGATATTCAAGC
GTCGGAAGACCTGCTGGAGCAGCCCCCGATTTGTGGGGTGATTACAGCTTTTTTTGTGGACGGTGATATC
GGCATTGATTATTGACTAGTTATTAATAGTAATCAATTACGGGGTCATTAGTTCATAGCCCATATATGGA
GTTCCGCGTTACATAACTTACGGTAAATGGCCCGCCTGGCTGACCGCCCAACGACCCCCGCCCATTGACG
TCAATAATGACGTATGTTCCCATAGTAACGCCAATAGGGACTTTCCATTGACGTCAATGGGTGGAGTATT
TACGGTAAACTGCCCACTTGGCAGTACATCAAGTGTATCATATGCCAAGTCCGCCCCCTATTGACGTCAA
TGACGGTAAATGGCCCGCCTGGCATTATGCCCAGTACATGACCTTACGGGACTTTCCTACTTGGCAGTAC
ATCTACGTATTAGTCATCGCTATTACCATGGTGATGCGGTTTTGGCAGTACACCAATGGGCGTGGATAGC
GGTTTGACTCACGGGGATTTCCAAGTCTCCACCCCATTGACGTCAATGGGAGTTTGTTTTGGCACCAAAA
TCAACGGGACTTTCCAAAATGTCGTAATAACCCCGCCCCGTTGACGCAAATGGGCGGTAGGCGTGTACGG
TGGGAGGTCTATATAAGCAGAGGTCGTTTAGTGAACCGTCAGATCACTAGTAGCTTTATTGCGGTAGTTT
ATCACAGTTAAATTGCTAACGCAGTCAGTGCTCGACTGATCACAGGTAAGTATCAAGGTTACAAGACAGG
TTTAAGGAGGCCAATAGAAACTGGGCTTGTCGAGACAGAGAAGATTCTTGCGTTTCTGATAGGCACCTAT
TGGTCTTACTGACATCCACTTTGCCTTTCTCTCCACAGGGGTACCGAAGCCGCTAGTCGACGCCACCATG
CCCAAGAAGAAGCGGAAGGTGCTGAGCATGTACTGCCTGAAGGACAGCAGATTCACCAAGGCCTGGGATA
AGCGGGTGCTGCTGTTCAGAGACATCCTGGCCCAGCTGGGAAGAATCCCCGCCGAGGCCTACGAGTACTA
CCACGGCGAGCAGGGTGATAAGAAGAGAGCTAACGACAATGAGGGCACAAATCCCAAGCGGCACAAGGAC
AAGTTCATCGAATTTGCACTGCACTACCTGGAAGCCCAGCACAGCGAGATCTGCTTCGGCAGACGCCACA
TCGTGCGGGAAGAGGCCGGCGCCGGCGATGAGCACAAGAAGCACCGGACCAAGGGAAAGGTGGTGGTGGA
CTTCAGCAAGAAGGACGAGGACCAGAGCTACTATATCTCCAAGAACAACGTGATCGTGCGGATCGACAAG
AACGCCGGCCCTAGAAGCTACCGGATGGGCCTGAACGAGCTGAAGTACCTCGTGCTGCTGAGCCTGCAGG
GGAAGGGCGACGATGCCATCGCCAAGCTGTACAGATACAGACAGCACGTGGAGAACATCCTGGATGTGGT
GAAGGTGACCGATAAGGATAACCACGTGTTCCTGCCCCGCTTCGTGCTGGAGCAGCACGGCATCGGCAGA
AAGGCCTTCAAGCAGCGGATCGATGGACGGGTGAAGCACGTGCGGGGCGTGTGGGAGAAGAAGAAGGCCG
CCACCAATGAAATGACCCTGCACGAGAAGGCCAGAGACATCCTGCAGTACGTGAACGAAAACTGCACCCG
GTCCTTCAACCCTGGCGAATACAACAGACTGCTGGTGTGCCTGGTGGGCAAGGACGTGGAGAACTTTCAG
GCCGGCCTGAAGCGGCTGCAGCTGGCCGAAAGGATCGATGGCCGGGTGTACTCCATCTTCGCCCAGACCA
GCACCATCAATGAGATGCACCAGGTGGTGTGCGACCAGATCCTGAACCGGCTGTGCAGAATCGGCGACCA
GAAGCTGTACGATTACGTGGGACTGGGCAAGAAGGACGAAATCGACTACAAGCAGAAGGTGGCCTGGTTC
AAGGAGCACATCAGCATCCGGAGAGGATTCCTGAGAAAGAAGTTCTGGTACGATAGCAAGAAGGGATTCG
CAAAGCTGGTGGAGGAACACCTGGAGTCCGGCGGCGGCCAGCGCGACGTGGGCCTGGACAAGAAGTACTA
CCACATCGACGCCATCGGCAGATTCGAGGGCGCCAACCCCGCCCTGTACGAGACCCTGGCCAGAGATCGG
CTGTGCCTCATGATGGCCCAGTACTTCCTGGGCAGCGTGAGAAAGGAACTGGGCAACAAGATTGTGTGGA
GCAACGACAGCATCGAACTGCCTCCCAAGAAGAAGCGGAAGGTGGGTGGAGGCGGAGGTTCTGGGGGAGG
AGGTAGTGGCGGTGGTGGTTCAGGAGGCGGCGGAAGCCAGCTGCATTTACCGCAGGTTTTAGCTGACGCT
GTCTCACGCCTGGTCCTGGGTAAGTTTGGTGACCTGACCGACAACTTCTCCTCCCCTCACGCTCGCAGAA
AAGTGCTGGCTGGAGTCGTCATGACAACAGGCACAGATGTTAAAGATGCCAAGGTGATAAGTGTTTCTAC
AGGAGGCAAATGTATTAATGGTGAATACATGAGTGATCGTGGCCTTGCATTAAATGACTGCCATGCAGAA
ATAATATCTCGGAGATCCTTGCTCAGATTTCTTTATACACAACTTGAGCTTTACTTAAATAACAAAGATG
ATCAAAAAAGATCCATCTTTCAGAAATCAGAGCGAGGGGGGTTTAGGCTGAAGGAGAATGTCCAGTTTCA
TCTGTACATCAGCACCTCTCCCTGTGGAGATGCCAGAATCTTCTCACCACATGAGCCAATCCTGGAAGAA
CCAGCAGATAGACACCCAAATCGTAAAGCAAGAGGACAGCTACGGACCAAAATAGAGTCTGGTCAGGGGA
CGATTCCAGTGCGCTCCAATGCGAGCATCCAAACGTGGGACGGGGTGCTGCAAGGGGAGCGGCTGCTCAC
CATGTCCTGCAGTGACAAGATTGCACGCTGGAACGTGGTGGGCATCCAGGGATCACTGCTCAGCATTTTC
GTGGAGCCCATTTACTTCTCGAGCATCATCCTGGGCAGCCTTTACCACGGGGACCACCTTTCCAGGGCCA
TGTACCAGCGGATCTCCAACATAGAGGACCTGCCACCTCTCTACACCCTCAACAAGCCTTTGCTCAGTGG
CATCAGCAATGCAGAAGCACGGCAGCCAGGGAAGGCCCCCAACTTCAGTGTCAACTGGACGGTAGGCGAC
TCCGCTATTGAGGTCATCAACGCCACGACTGGGAAGGATGAGCTGGGCCGCGCGTCCCGCCTGTGTAAGC
ACGCGTTGTACTGTCGCTGGATGCGTGTGCACGGCAAGGTTCCCTCCCACTTACTACGCTCCAAGATTAC
CAAGCCCAACGTGTACCATGAGTCCAAGCTGGCGGCAAAGGAGTACCAGGCCGCCAAGGCGCGTCTGTTC
ACAGCCTTCATCAAGGCGGGGCTGGGGGCCTGGGTGGAGAAGCCCACCGAGCAGGACCAGTTCTCACTCA
CGTACCCATACGACGTACCAGATTACGCTTAAGAATTCCTAGAGCTCGCTGATCAGCCTCGACTGTGCCT
TCTAGTTGCCAGCCATCTGTTGTTTGCCCCTCCCCCGTGCCTTCCTTGACCCTGGAAGGTGCCACTCCCA
CTGTCCTTTCCTAATAAAATGAGGAAATTGCATCGCATTGTCTGAGTAGGTGTCATTCTATTCTGGGGGG
TGGGGTGGGGCAGGACAGCAAGGGGGAGGATTGGGAAGAGAATAGCAGGCATGCTGGGGAGCGGCCGCCG
TTACATAACTTACGGTAAATGGCCCGCCTGGCTGACCGCCCAACGACCCCCGCCCATTGACGTCAATAAT
GACGTATGTTCCCATAGTAACGCCAATAGGGACTTTCCATTGACGTCAATGGGTGGAGTATTTACGGTAA
ACTGCCCACTTGGCAGTACATCAAGTGTATCATATGCCAAGTACGCCCCCTATTGACGTCAATGACGGTA
AATGGCCCGCCTGGCATTATGCCCAGTACATGACCTTATGGGACTTTCCTACTTGGCAGTACATCTACGT
ATTAGTCATCGCTATTACCATGGTGATGCGGTTTTGGCAGTACATCAATGGGCGTGGATAGCGGTTTGAC
TCACGGGGATTTCCAAGTCTCCACCCCATTGACGTCAATGGGAGTTTGTTTTGGCACCAAAATCAACGGG
ACTTTCCAAAATGTCGTAACAACTCCGCCCCATTGACGCAAATGGGCGGTAGGCGTGTACGGTGGGAGGT
CTATATAAGCAGAGCTGGTTTAGTGAACCGTCAGATCCGCTAGCATGGTGAGCAAGGGCGAGGAGCTGTT
CACCGGGGTGGTGCCCATCCTGGTCGAGCTGGACGGCGACGTAAACGGCCACAAGTTCAGCGTGTCCGGC
GAGGGCGAGGGCGATGCCACCTACGGCAAGCTGACCCTGAAGTTCATCTGCACCACCGGCAAGCTGCCCG
TGCCCTGGCCCACCCTCGTGACCACCCTGACCTACGGCGTGCAGTGCTTCAGCCGCTACCCCGACCACAT
GAAGCAGCACGACTTCTTCAAGTCCGCCATGCCCGAAGGCTACGTCCAGGAGCGCACCATCTTCTTCAAG
GACGACGGCAACTACAAGACCCGCGCCGAGGTGAAGTTCGAGGGCGACACCCTGGTGAACCGCATCGAGC
TGAAGGGCATCGACTTCAAGGAGGACGGCAACATCCTGGGGCACAAGCTGGAGTACAACTACAACAGCCA
CAACGTCTATATCATGGCCGACAAGCAGAAGAACGGCATCAAGGTGAACTTCAAGATCCGCCACAACATC
GAGGACGGCAGCGTGCAGCTCGCCGACCACTACCAGCAGAACACCCCCATCGGCGACGGCCCCGTGCTGC
TGCCCGACAACCACTACCTGAGCACCCAGTCCGCCCTGAGCAAAGACCCCAACGAGAAGCGCGATCACAT
GGTCCTGCTGGAGTTCGTGACCGCCGCCGGGATCACTCTCGGCATGGACGAGCTGTACAAGTAAGGATCC
CTGTGCCTTCTAGTTGCCAGCCATCTGTTGTTTGCCCCTCCCCCGTGCCTTCCTTGACCCTGGAAGGTGC
CACTCCCACTGTCCTTTCCTAATAAAATGAGGAAATTGCATCGCATTGTCTGAGTAGGTGTCATTCTATT
CTGGGGGGTGGGGTGGGGCAGGACAGCAAGGGGGAGGATTGGGAAAACAATAGCAGGCATGCTGGGGATG
CGGTGGGC
